Addgene plasmid #53621: GLS2A-c007
Purpose: bacterial expression plasmid
Depositing lab: Nicola Burgess-Brown. Depositing organization: University of Oxford.
Backbone
  Vector backbone: pNIC28-Bsa4
  Backbone manufacturer: SGC
  Vector type: Bacterial Expression
Growth in bacteria
  Bacterial resistance: Kanamycin, 50 μg/mL
  Growth temperature: 37°C
  Growth strain: Mach1 ; BL21(DE3)-R3-pRARE2
  Copy number: High Copy
Gene/Insert
  Gene/Insert name: GLS2A (alt name: 4BQM)
  Insert size (bp): 1075
  Mutation: Bacterial expression for structure determination; may not be full ORF, see comments
  Promoter: T7
  Tag / fusion protein: His-6-TEV (N terminal on insert)
  Cloning method: Ligation Independent Cloning
  Sequencing primers: 5′ T7; 3′ T7-term
Terms and licenses: Academic/Nonprofit Terms; Industry Terms: Not Available to Industry
Depositor comments: T7/lac regulated, N-terminal His-tag, TEV, LIC cloning using BsaI cleavage/T4 polymerase, SacB stuffer fragment, pET28 backbone. http://www.thesgc.org/structures/4BQM/ Use BL21(DE3)-R3-pRARE2 strain for expression.
How to cite: GLS2A-c007 was a gift from Nicola Burgess-Brown (Addgene plasmid # 53621 ; http://n2t.net/addgene:53621 ; RRID:Addgene_53621)
