[The description below was written by a language model from this plasmid's Addgene catalogue record.]
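Description:
GLS2A-c007 is a bacterial expression plasmid built on pNIC28-Bsa4, a pET28-derived vector designed for high-throughput protein production for structural biology. It is listed as a high-copy plasmid and is selected with kanamycin. The record names Mach1 as the propagation strain. For expression it names a BL21(DE3) derivative carrying a rare-codon tRNA plasmid, since a DE3 lysogen is needed to supply T7 RNA polymerase. No feature table is provided, so the origin of replication and other backbone elements can only be inferred from the stated pET28 lineage.

The insert is GLS2A, a fragment of about 1.1 kb. The record warns that it was designed for structure determination and may not cover the full open reading frame, and the alternative name corresponds to a deposited crystal structure entry. The source species is not given. Transcription is driven by a T7 promoter under lac operator control, which allows inducible expression. The protein carries an N-terminal hexahistidine tag followed by a TEV protease cleavage site, so it can be captured by immobilised metal affinity chromatography and the tag then removed to leave near-native protein.

The insert was introduced by ligation-independent cloning. In the parent vector, BsaI digestion releases a SacB stuffer fragment, and T4 DNA polymerase treatment generates the single-stranded overhangs for annealing. SacB provides sucrose counter-selection against uncut vector and is replaced by the insert in the finished construct. The plasmid is intended for recombinant production of this GLS2A domain construct in E. coli for purification, crystallography and related biochemical work.
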