>Addgene plasmid #53621 | GLS2A-c007 | depositor partial sequence | sequence record 83749 | insert sequence
ATGCACCATCATCATCATCATTCTTCTGGTGTAGATCTGGGTACCGAGAACCTGTACTTCCAATCCATGA
TTCCTGATTTTGAGGAGTTCACGGGCCATGTGGATCGCATCTTTGAGGATGTCAAAGAGCTCACTGGAGG
CAAAGTGGCAGCCTACATCCCTCAGCTGGCCAAGTCAAACCCAGACCTGTGGGGTGTCTCCCTGTGCACT
GTGGATGGTCAACGGCACTCTGTGGGCCACACAAAGATCCCCTTCTGCCTGCAGTCCTGTGTGAAGCCCC
TCACCTATGCCATCTCCATAAGCACCCTAGGCACTGACTACGTGCACAAGTTTGTGGGCAAAGAGCCAAG
TGGCCTGCGCTACAACAAGCTCTCCCTCAATGAGGAAGGAATCCCCCATAACCCCATGGTCAATGCTGGT
GCCATTGTTGTCAGCTCCCTGATCAAGATGGACTGTAACAAAGCAGAGAAGTTTGATTTTGTGTTGCAGT
ATCTCAACAAAATGGCTGGGAATGAATACATGGGTTTCAGCAATGCCACATTCCAGTCAGAGAAGGAAAC
AGGGGATCGGAATTATGCCATCGGCTATTATCTCAAGGAAAAGAAGTGCTTTCCTAAGGGGGTGGACATG
ATGGCTGCCCTTGATCTCTACTTCCAGCTGTGTTCTGTGGAGGTCACTTGTGAATCAGGCAGTGTCATGG
CAGCCACCCTCGCCAACGGTGGGATCTGCCCCATCACAGGCGAGAGTGTGCTGAGTGCTGAAGCAGTGCG
CAACACCCTCAGCCTCATGCATTCCTGCGGCATGTATGACTTCTCTGGCCAGTTTGCCTTCCACGTGGGC
CTGCCAGCCAAGTCAGCTGTATCAGGAGCCATCCTCCTGGTGGTACCCAATGTCATGGGAATGATGTGCC
TGTCACCCCCATTGGACAAGCTGGGGAACAGCCATAGGGGGACCAGCTTCTGCCAGAAGTTGGTGTCTCT
CTTCAATTTCCACAACTATGACAACCTGAGGCACTGTGCTCGGAAGTTAGACCCACGGCGTGAAGGGTGA
CAGTAAAGGTGGATACGGATCCGAA
