>Addgene plasmid #53621 | GLS2A-c007 | addgene partial sequence | sequence record 86589 | T7 5'-TAATACGACTCACTATAGGG-3'
ATTCCCTCTAGAAATAATTTTGTTTAACTTTAAGAAGGAGATATACATATGCACCATCATCATCATCATT
CTTCTGGTGTAGATCTGGGTACCGAGAACCTGTACTTCCAATCCATGATTCCTGATTTTGAGGAGTTCAC
GGGCCATGTGGATCGCATCTTTGAGGATGTCAAAGAGCTCACTGGAGGCAAAGTGGCAGCCTACATCCCT
CAGCTGGCCAAGTCAAACCCAGACCTGTGGGGTGTCTCCCTGTGCACTGTGGATGGTCAACGGCACTCTG
TGGGCCACACAAAGATCCCCTTCTGCCTGCAGTCCTGTGTGAAGCCCCTCACCTATGCCATCTCCATAAG
CACCCTAGGCACTGACTACGTGCACAAGTTTGTGGGCAAAGAGCCAAGTGGCCTGCGCTACAACAAGCTC
TCCCTCAATGAGGAAGGAATCCCCCATAACCCCATGGTCAATGCTGGTGCCATTGTTGTCAGCTCCCTGA
TCAAGATGGACTGTAACAAAGCAGAGAAGTTTGATTTTGTGTTGCAGTATCTCAACAAAATGGCTGGGAA
TGAATACATGGGTTTCAGCAATGCCACATTCCAGTCAGAGAAGGAAACAGGGGATCGGAATTATGCCATC
GGCTATTATCTCAAGGAAAAGAAGTGCTTTCCTAAGGGGGTGGACATGATGGCTGCCCTTGATCTCTACT
TCCAGCTGTGTTCTGTGGAGGTCACTTGTGAATCAGGCAGTGTCATGGCAGCCACCCTCGCCAACGGTGG
GATCTGCCCCATCACAGGCGAGAGTGTGCTGAGTGCTGAAGCAGTGCGCAACACCCTCAGCCTCATGCAT
TCCTGCGGCATGTATGACTTCTCTGGCCAGTTTGCCTTCCACGTGGGCCTGCCAGCCAAGTCAGCTGTAT
CAGGAGCCATCCTCCTGGTGGTACCCAATGTCATGGGAATGATGTGCCTGTCACCCCCATTGGACAAGCT
GGGGAACAGCCATAGGGGGACCAGCTTCTGCCAGAAGTTGGTGTCTCTCTTCAATTTCCACAACTATGAC
AACCTGAGG
